>Addgene plasmid #205111 | GPNMBA-c200 | addgene full sequence | sequence record 412364 | Addgene NGS Result
GACATTGATTATTGACTAGTTATTAATAGTAATCAATTACGGGGTCATTAGTTCATAGCCCATATATGGA
GTTCCGCGTTACATAACTTACGGTAAATGGCCCGCCTGGCTGACCGCCCAACGACCCCCGCCCATTGACG
TCAATAATGACGTATGTTCCCATAGTAACGCCAATAGGGACTTTCCATTGACGTCAATGGGTGGAGTATT
TACGGTAAACTGCCCACTTGGCAGTACATCAAGTGTATCATATGCCAAGTACGCCCCCTATTGACGTCAA
TGACGGTAAATGGCCCGCCTGGCATTATGCCCAGTACATGACCTTATGGGACTTTCCTACTTGGCAGTAC
ATCTACGTATTAGTCATCGCTATTACCATGGTCGAGGTGAGCCCCACGTTCTGCTTCACTCTCCCCATCT
CCCCCCCCTCCCCACCCCCAATTTTGTATTTATTTATTTTTTAATTATTTTGTGCAGCGATGGGGGCGGG
GGGGGGGGGGGGGGGCGCGCGGGGGGGGGGGSGGGGCGRGGCGGAGAGGTGCGGCGGCAGCCAATCAGAG
CGGCGCGCTCCGAAAGTTTCCTTTTATGGCGAGGCGGCGGCGGCGGCGGCCCTATAAAAAGCGAAGCGCG
CGGCGGGCGGGAGTCGCTGCGCGCTGCCTTCGCCCCGTGCCCCGCTCCGCCGCCGCCTCGCGCCGCCCGC
CCCGGCTCTGACTGACCGCGTTACTCCCACAGGTGAGCGGGCGGGACGGCCCTTCTCCTCCGGGCTGTAA
TTAGCGCTTGGTTTAATGACGGCTTGTTTCTTTTCTGTGGCTGCGTGAAAGCCTTGAGGGGCTCCGGGAG
GGCCCTTTGTGCGGGGGGAGCGGCTCGGGGGGTGCGTGCGTGTGTGTGTGCGTGGGGAGCGCCGCGTGCG
GCTCCGCGCTGCCCGGCGGCTGTGAGCGCTGCGGGCGCGGCGCGGGGCTTTGTGCGCTCCGCAGTGTGCG
CGAGGGGAGCGCGGCCGGGGGCGGTGCCCCGCGGTGCGGGGGGGGCTGCGAGGGGAACAAAGGCTGCGTG
CGGGGTGTGTGCGTGGGGGGGTGAGCAGGGGGTGTGGGCGCGTCGGTCGGGCTGCAACCCCCCCTGCACC
CCCCTCCCCGAGTTGCTGAGCACGGCCCGGCTTCGGGTGCGGGGCTCCGTACGGGGCGTGGCGCGGGGCT
CGCCGTGCCGGGCGGGGGGTGGCGGCAGGTGGGGGTGCCGGGCGGGGCGGGGCCGCCTCGGGCCGGGGAG
GGCTCGGGGGAGGGGCGCGGCGGCCCCCGGAGCGCCGGCGGCTGTCGAGGCGCGGCGAGCCGCAGCCATT
GCCTTTTATGGTAATCGTGCGAGAGGGCGCAGGGACTTCCTTTGTCCCAAATCTGTGCGGAGCCGAAATC
TGGGAGGCGCCGCCGCACCCCCTCTAGCGGGCGCGGGGCGAAGCGGTGCGGCGCCGGCAGGAAGGAAATG
GGCGGGGAGGGCCTTCGTGCGTCGCCGCGCCGCCGTCCCCTTCTCCCTCTCCAGCCTCGGGGCTGTCCGC
GGGGGGACGGCTGCCTTCGGGGGGGACGGGGCAGGGCGGGGTTCGGCTTCTGGCGTGTGACCGGCGGCTC
TAGAGCCTCTGCTAACCATGTTCATGCCTTCTTCTTTTTCCTACAGCTCCTGGGCAACGTGCTGGTTATT
GTGCTGTCTCATCATTTTGGCAAAGAATTGCGGCCGTCTCAGGCCGAATTCAAGCTTGCCACCATGGGGA
TCCTTCCCAGCCCTGGGATGCCTGCGCTGCTCTCCCTCGTGAGCCTTCTCTCCGTGCTGCTGATGGGTTG
CGTAGCTGAAACCGGTAAACGGTTTCATGATGTACTCGGTAACGAAAGACCGAGCGCATACATGAGAGAA
CATAATCAACTGAATGGATGGTCCTCAGATGAGAACGATTGGAATGAAAAGTTGTACCCAGTATGGAAAA
GGGGTGATATGAGATGGAAGAATTCATGGAAAGGCGGCAGAGTCCAAGCGGTTCTGACATCAGACAGTCC
CGCGCTGGTTGGCAGTAACATAACTTTTGCGGTGAATCTGATCTTCCCCCGCTGCCAAAAGGAAGATGCT
AACGGGAACATCGTTTATGAGAAGAATTGTAGGAATGAAGCTGGCCTTTCTGCCGATCCCTACGTGTATA
ATTGGACGGCGTGGAGCGAAGATTCAGATGGCGAAAATGGGACGGGGCAGTCACATCATAATGTCTTTCC
CGATGGCAAGCCTTTTCCGCATCACCCCGGCTGGCGTCGCTGGAACTTTATTTACGTCTTTCATACCCTC
GGACAATATTTTCAGAAGCTGGGGCGTTGTAGCGTCCGAGTTTCCGTCAATACTGCAAATGTCACTCTTG
GCCCCCAGCTCATGGAAGTGACTGTCTACCGGCGTCATGGCCGGGCGTATGTGCCCATAGCTCAAGTTAA
GGATGTGTACGTAGTCACCGACCAGATCCCCGTTTTCGTAACTATGTTTCAGAAGAACGACAGAAACTCT
AGCGATGAAACATTCCTGAAGGATCTTCCAATAATGTTTGACGTTCTTATTCACGATCCGTCCCACTTCT
TGAATTATAGTACCATCAATTATAAGTGGTCATTTGGTGACAATACCGGGCTGTTTGTGTCTACTAATCA
TACAGTCAATCATACTTACGTCCTGAACGGGACGTTCTCCCTGAACCTTACGGTAAAAGCTGCTGCTCCA
GGCCCCTGTCCACCGCCCCCACCTCCTCCGAGGCCTTCCAAGCCCACGCCATCTCTGGCTACCACTCTTA
AGTCATATGACTCCAATACCCCCGGACCAGCAGGTGATAATCCTCTGGAGTTGAGCAGGATTCCCGATGA
AAATTGCCAGATCAACCGATACGGGCATTTTCAAGCCACAATCACGATAGTAGAAGGAATCCTGGAAGTC
AACATTATTCAAATGACAGACGTCCTGATGCCCGTACCATGGCCCGAATCTTCACTGATAGACTTTGTAG
TCACATGCCAAGGATCAATTCCGACTGAAGTCTGCACAATCATCTCAGATCCAACCTGTGAGATAACTCA
AAATACAGTGTGCTCCCCTGTGGATGTAGATGAAATGTGCTTGCTTACTGTCAGGAGAACTTTTAACGGC
TCCGGCACGTACTGTGTCAATCTCACTCTCGGGGATGACACTAGCCTTGCTCTGACTTCCACTCTCATCT
CAGTACCCGACCGAGACCCAGCCTCACCTCTCCGGATGGCTAACGGTACCGGAGGTTCCGGTGGTTCCGG
TCTGAATGATATCTTTGAAGCTCAGAAGATTGAATGGCATGAAGGACGTACCAAGCACCACCATCACCAT
CACTAATGATCACTCGAGACTAGTATCGCGATAATTCACTCCTCAGGTGCAGGCTGCCTATCAGAAGGTG
GTGGCTGGTGTGGCCAATGCCCTGGCTCACAAATACCACTGAGATCTTTTTCCCTCTGCCAAAAATTATG
GGGACATCATGAAGCCCCTTGAGCATCTGACTTCTGGCTAATAAAGGAAATTTATTTTCATTGCAATAGT
GTGTTGGAATTTTTTGTGTCTCTCACTCGGAAGGACATATGGGAGGGCAAATCATTTAAAACATCAGAAT
GAGTATTTGGTTTAGAGTTTGGCAACATATGCCCATATGCTGGCTGCCATGAACAAAGGTTGGCTATAAA
GAGGTCATCAGTATATGAAACAGCCCCCTGCTGTCCATTCCTTATTCCATAGAAAAGCCTTGACTTGAGG
TTAGATTTTTTTTATATTTTGTTTTGTGTTATTTTTTTCTTTAACATCCCTAAAATTTTCCTTACATGTT
TTACTAGCCAGATTTTTCCTCCTCTCCTGACTACTCCCAGTCATAGCTGTCCCTCTTCTCTTATGGAGAT
CCCTCGACCTGCAGCCCAAGCTTGGCGTAATCATGGTCATAGCTGTTTCCTGTGTGAAATTGTTATCCGC
TCACAATTCCACACAACATACGAGCCGGAAGCATAAAGTGTAAAGCCTGGGGTGCCTAATGAGTGAGCTA
ACTCACATTAATTGCGTTGCGCTCACTGCCCGCTTTCCAGTCGGGAAACCTGTCGTGCCAGCGGATCGAT
CCGCTGCATTAATGAATCGGCCAACGCGCGGGGAGAGGCGGTTTGCGTATTGGGCGCTCTTCCGCTTCCT
CGCTCACTGACTCGCTGCGCTCGGTCGTTCGGCTGCGGCGAGCGGTATCAGCTCACTCAAAGGCGGTAAT
ACGGTTATCCACAGAATCAGGGGATAACGCAGGAAAGAACATGTGAGCAAAAGGCCAGCAAAAGGCCAGG
AACCGTAAAAAGGCCGCGTTGCTGGCGTTTTTCCATAGGCTCCGCCCCCCTGACGAGCATCACAAAAATC
GACGCTCAAGTCAGAGGTGGCGAAACCCGACAGGACTATAAAGATACCAGGCGTTTCCCCCTGGAAGCTC
CCTCGTGCGCTCTCCTGTTCCGACCCTGCCGCTTACCGGATACCTGTCCGCCTTTCTCCCTTCGGGAAGC
GTGGCGCTTTCTCATAGCTCACGCTGTAGGTATCTCAGTTCGGTGTAGGTCGTTCGCTCCAAGCTGGGCT
GTGTGCACGAACCCCCCGTTCAGCCCGACCGCTGCGCCTTATCCGGTAACTATCGTCTTGAGTCCAACCC
GGTAAGACACGACTTATCGCCACTGGCAGCAGCCACTGGTAACAGGATTAGCAGAGCGAGGTATGTAGGC
GGTGCTACAGAGTTCTTGAAGTGGTGGCCTAACTACGGCTACACTAGAAGAACAGTATTTGGTATCTGCG
CTCTGCTGAAGCCAGTTACCTTCGGAAAAAGAGTTGGTAGCTCTTGATCCGGCAAACAAACCACCGCTGG
TAGCGGTGGTTTTTTTGTTTGCAAGCAGCAGATTACGCGCAGAAAAAAAGGATCTCAAGAAGATCCTTTG
ATCTTTTCTACGGGGTCTGACGCTCAGTGGAACGAAAACTCACGTTAAGGGATTTTGGTCATGAGATTAT
CAAAAAGGATCTTCACCTAGATCCTTTTAAATTAAAAATGAAGTTTTAAATCAATCTAAAGTATATATGA
GTAAACTTGGTCTGACAGTTACCAATGCTTAATCAGTGAGGCACCTATCTCAGCGATCTGTCTATTTCGT
TCATCCATAGTTGCCTGACTCCCCGTCGTGTAGATAACTACGATACGGGAGGGCTTACCATCTGGCCCCA
GTGCTGCAATGATACCGCGAGACCCACGCTCACCGGCTCCAGATTTATCAGCAATAAACCAGCCAGCCGG
AAGGGCCGAGCGCAGAAGTGGTCCTGCAACTTTATCCGCCTCCATCCAGTCTATTAATTGTTGCCGGGAA
GCTAGAGTAAGTAGTTCGCCAGTTAATAGTTTGCGCAACGTTGTTGCCATTGCTACAGGCATCGTGGTGT
CACGCTCGTCGTTTGGTATGGCTTCATTCAGCTCCGGTTCCCAACGATCAAGGCGAGTTACATGATCCCC
CATGTTGTGCAAAAAAGCGGTTAGCTCCTTCGGTCCTCCGATCGTTGTCAGAAGTAAGTTGGCCGCAGTG
TTATCACTCATGGTTATGGCAGCACTGCATAATTCTCTTACTGTCATGCCATCCGTAAGATGCTTTTCTG
TGACTGGTGAGTACTCAACCAAGTCATTCTGAGAATAGTGTATGCGGCGACCGAGTTGCTCTTGCCCGGC
GTCAATACGGGATAATACCGCGCCACATAGCAGAACTTTAAAAGTGCTCATCATTGGAAAACGTTCTTCG
GGGCGAAAACTCTCAAGGATCTTACCGCTGTTGAGATCCAGTTCGATGTAACCCACTCGTGCACCCAACT
GATCTTCAGCATCTTTTACTTTCACCAGCGTTTCTGGGTGAGCAAAAACAGGAAGGCAAAATGCCGCAAA
AAAGGGAATAAGGGCGACACGGAAATGTTGAATACTCATACTCTTCCTTTTTCAATATTATTGAAGCATT
TATCAGGGTTATTGTCTCATGAGCGGATACATATTTGAATGTATTTAGAAAAATAAACAAATAGGGGTTC
CGCGCACATTTCCCCGAAAAGTGCCACCTGGGTC
Features (pLannotate 1.2.2; 14 found; start..end, strand, type, name):
      1..380     +  enhancer       CMV enhancer: human cytomegalovirus immediate early enhancer
    382..639     +  promoter       chicken β-actin promoter: contains a 21-bp deletion relative to the standard chicken β-actin promoter
    640..1656    +  intron         chimeric intron: chimera between introns from chicken β-actin and rabbit β-globin
   1654..1752    +  CDS            HBB (fragment): HBB_LEPEU - Experimental evidence at protein level: Swiss-Prot protein existence level 1. Involved in oxygen transport from the lung to the various peripheral tissues. From Lepus europaeus (European hare).
   1828..3264    +  CDS            GPNMB (fragment): GPNMB_HUMAN - Also known as HGFIN From Homo sapiens (Human).
   3395..3469    +  CDS            HBB (fragment): HBB_PONPY - Experimental evidence at transcript level: Swiss-Prot protein existence level 2. Involved in oxygen transport from the lung to the various peripheral tissues. From Pongo pygmaeus (Bornean orangutan).
   3540..3595    +  polyA_signal   β-globin poly(A) signal: rabbit β-globin polyadenylation signal (Gil and Proudfoot, 1987)
   3980..3996    -  protein_bind   lac operator: The lac repressor binds to the lac operator to inhibit transcription in E. coli. This inhibition can be relieved by adding lactose or isopropyl-β-D-thiogalactopyranoside (IPTG). lac repressor encoded by lacI
   4004..4034    -  promoter       lac promoter: promoter for the E. coli lac operon
   4049..4070    -  protein_bind   CAP binding site: CAP binding activates transcription in the presence of cAMP. E. coli catabolite activator protein
   4086..4187    -  CDS            lacI (fragment): LACI_ECOLI - Experimental evidence at protein level: Swiss-Prot protein existence level 1. Repressor of the lactose operon. Binds allolactose as an inducer. From Escherichia coli (strain K12).
   4370..4958    -  rep_origin     ori: high-copy-number ColE1/pMB1/pBR322/pUC origin of replication
   5129..5989    -  CDS            AmpR: β-lactamase; bla; confers resistance to ampicillin, carbenicillin, and related antibiotics
   5990..6094    -  promoter       AmpR promoter: bla
