[The description below was written by a language model from this plasmid's Addgene catalogue record and pLannotate feature annotations shown in this document.]
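Description:
GPNMBA-c200 is a mammalian expression plasmid built on the pHL-avitag3 backbone for producing a secreted, taggable fragment of human GPNMB (also known as HGFIN or NMB). It is maintained in E. coli as a high-copy plasmid through a ColE1/pUC-type origin and selected with ampicillin via the β-lactamase gene and its native promoter. Remnants of the lac promoter, lac operator, CAP binding site and a lacI fragment are also annotated in the backbone; these appear to be cloning-vector leftovers rather than functional parts of the expression unit.

Expression in mammalian cells is driven by a CAG-type arrangement: the CMV immediate early enhancer, the chicken β-actin promoter and a chimeric β-actin/β-globin intron, with transcripts terminated by the rabbit β-globin polyadenylation signal. The short HBB fragments flagged on either side of the insert most likely reflect β-globin sequence belonging to this intron and 3′ region, not intended coding sequence. The wild-type GPNMB insert, cloned between AgeI and KpnI sites that remain intact, encodes residues 23–498. According to the catalogue fields it is fused at the N terminus to a PTPRS signal peptide, which would stand in for the omitted N-terminal residues to direct secretion, and at the C terminus to an AviTag followed by a 6×His tag. These tags are not separately annotated in the feature table. The His tag allows metal-affinity purification, while the AviTag is a substrate for site-specific biotinylation by BirA, consistent with the depositor's note that the protein can be biotinylated. The stated purpose is GPNMB protein expression. A biotinylated product could be immobilised on streptavidin for binding or screening assays, although the record does not specify downstream applications.
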