Addgene plasmid #205111: GPNMBA-c200
Purpose: GPNMB protein expression
Depositing lab: Paul Brennan. Depositing organization: University of Oxford.
Backbone
  Vector backbone: pHL-avitag3
  Backbone size w/o insert (bp): 4706
  Vector type: Mammalian Expression
Growth in bacteria
  Bacterial resistance: Ampicillin, 100 μg/mL
  Growth temperature: 37°C
  Growth strain: DH5alpha
  Copy number: High Copy
Gene/Insert
  Gene/Insert name: GPNMB (alt names: HGFIN; NMB)
  Species: H. sapiens (human)
  Mutation: WT
  Entrez Gene: GPNMB (a.k.a. HGFIN, NMB, PLCA3)
  Tag / fusion protein: PTPRSsp (N terminal on insert); AviTag-6His (C terminal on insert)
  Cloning method: Restriction Enzyme; 5′ cloning site AgeI (not destroyed); 3′ cloning site KpnI (not destroyed)
Terms and licenses: Academic/Nonprofit Terms; Industry Terms: Not Available to Industry
Depositor comments: Encodes residues 23-498. Can be biotinylated.
How to cite: GPNMBA-c200 was a gift from Paul Brennan (Addgene plasmid # 205111 ; http://n2t.net/addgene:205111 ; RRID:Addgene_205111)
